Addgene plasmid #164963: pENTR-D-TOPO-kcnt2a
Purpose: Zebrafish kcnt2a gene CDS
Depositing lab: GuangJun Zhang. Depositing organization: Purdue University. Publication: Phylogenetic and developmental analyses indicate complex functions of Calcium-Activated Potassium Channels in zebrafish embryonic development. Silic MR, Black MM, Zhang G. Dev Dyn. 2021 Mar 16. doi: 10.1002/dvdy.329. PubMed 33728688.
Backbone
  Vector backbone: pENTR-D-TOPO
  Backbone manufacturer: Invitrogen
  Backbone size w/o insert (bp): 2580
  Total vector size (bp): 5541
  Vector type: PCR cloning vector
Growth in bacteria
  Bacterial resistance: Kanamycin, 50 μg/mL
  Growth temperature: 37°C
  Growth strain: DH5alpha
  Copy number: High Copy
Gene/Insert
  Gene/Insert name: kcnt2a (alt name: kcnt2)
  Species: D. rerio (zebrafish)
  Insert size (bp): 2961
  Entrez Gene: kcnt2
  Cloning method: TOPO Cloning
  Sequencing primers: 5′ M13F; 3′ M13R
Terms and licenses: Academic/Nonprofit Terms; Industry Terms: Not Available to Industry
Depositor comments: The DNA sequences were amplified from pooled wild type TAB zebrafish embryos. There are likely polymorphisms, N454D and D531E, which are not listed in the current ENSEMBL database. This is possibly due to incomplete zebrafish genome annotation, GRCz11. But this will not impact the result of whole-mount in situ hybridization
How to cite: pENTR-D-TOPO-kcnt2a was a gift from GuangJun Zhang (Addgene plasmid # 164963 ; http://n2t.net/addgene:164963 ; RRID:Addgene_164963)
