[The description below was written by a language model from this plasmid's Addgene catalogue record and pLannotate feature annotations shown in this document.]
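Description:
pENTR-D-TOPO-kcnt2a is a Gateway entry clone built on the Invitrogen pENTR-D-TOPO backbone, carrying the coding sequence of the zebrafish (Danio rerio) kcnt2a gene (also listed as kcnt2). The plasmid is about 5.5 kb, of which roughly 3 kb is insert, introduced by directional TOPO cloning of a PCR product. It is maintained in E. coli through a high-copy ColE1/pUC-type origin and selected with kanamycin via the aminoglycoside phosphotransferase (KanR) gene. The rrnB T1 and T2 terminators upstream of the cloning region limit read-through transcription into the insert. The short lacZα and lacI matches reported by the annotation are small backbone fragments, not functional genes.

The insert lies between attL1 and attL2, so an LR recombination reaction can move the coding sequence into any attR-containing destination vector for expression or other uses. The entry clone has no eukaryotic promoter of its own. The automated annotation labels the insert as a fragment of human KCNT2 (SLICK), a sodium- and chloride-activated outward rectifying potassium channel. This reflects homology to the zebrafish orthologue, since the record gives the species as zebrafish. A T7 promoter sits beyond attL2, on the opposite strand from the coding sequence, so it points back into the insert and can drive in vitro transcription of antisense RNA. This fits the depositor's stated use of the clone for whole-mount in situ hybridization in studies of potassium channel expression during embryonic development. The sequence was amplified from pooled wild-type TAB embryos. It carries two probable polymorphisms, N454D and D531E, that are absent from the current genome annotation, and the depositor considers them irrelevant for probe use.
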