Features (pLannotate 1.2.2; 10 found; start..end, strand, type, name):
    134..161     -  terminator     rrnB T2 terminator: transcription terminator T2 from the E. coli rrnB gene
    293..336     +  terminator     rrnB T1 terminator: Escherichia coli rrnB; transcription terminator T1 from the E. coli rrnB gene
    383..419     -  CDS            lacZα (fragment): LacZα fragment of β-galactosidase; lacZ fragment
    435..534     +  protein_bind   attL1: mutant version of attL; recombination site for the Gateway® LR reaction LR Clonase™
    561..3470    +  CDS            KCNT2 (fragment): KCNT2_HUMAN - Also known as SLICK. Experimental evidence at protein level: Swiss-Prot protein existence level 1. Outward rectifying potassium channel. Produces rapidly activating outward rectifier K(+) currents. Activated by high intracellular sodium and chloride levels (PubMed:14684870, PubMed:16687497, PubMed:29069600). Channel activity is inhibited by ATP and by inhalation anesthetics, such as isoflurane (PubMed:16687497) (By similarity). Inhibited upon stimulation of G-protein coupled receptors, such as CHRM1 and GRM1 (PubMed:16687497). From Homo sapiens (Human).
   3530..3629    -  protein_bind   attL2: mutant version of attL; recombination site for the Gateway® LR reaction LR Clonase™
   3647..3665    -  promoter       T7 promoter: promoter for bacteriophage T7 RNA polymerase
   3799..4608    +  CDS            KanR: aminoglycoside phosphotransferase; aph(3')-Ia; confers resistance to kanamycin in bacteria or G418 (Geneticin®) in eukaryotes
   4755..5343    +  rep_origin     ori: high-copy-number ColE1/pMB1/pBR322/pUC origin of replication
   5526..79      +  CDS            lacI (fragment) (across the origin): lac repressor; lacI; The lac repressor binds to the lac operator to inhibit transcription in E. coli. This inhibition can be relieved by adding lactose or isopropyl-β-D-thiogalactopyranoside (IPTG).
>Addgene plasmid #164963 | pENTR-D-TOPO-kcnt2a | addgene full sequence | sequence record 328092 | Addgene NGS Result
AACCGCCTCTCCCCGCGCGTTGGCCGATTCATTAATGCAGCTGGCACGACAGGTTTCCCGACTGGAAAGC
GGGCAGTGAGCGCAACGCAATTAATACGCGTACCGCTAGCCAGGAAGAGTTTGTAGAAACGCAAAAAGGC
CATCCGTCAGGATGGCCTTCTGCTTAGTTTGATGCCTGGCAGTTTATGGCGGGCGTCCTGCCCGCCACCC
TCCGGGCCGTTGCTTCACAACGTTCAAATCCGCTCCCGGCGGATTTGTCCTACTCAGGAGAGCGTTCACC
GACAAACAACAGATAAAACGAAAGGCCCAGTCTTCCGACTGAGCCTTTCGTTTTATTTGATGCCTGGCAG
TTCCCTACTCTCGCGTTAACGCTAGCATGGATGTTTTCCCAGTCACGACGTTGTAAAACGACGGCCAGTC
TTAAGCTCGGGCCCCAAATAATGATTTTATTTTGACTGATAGTGACCTGTTCGTTGCAACAAATTGATGA
GCAATGCTTTTTTATAATGCCAACTTTGTACAAAAAAGCAGGCTCCGCGGCCGCCCCCTTCACCATGAGA
ATCCTACTGACATATCTACGATACAGGGGTAACATATTGCAGCAGGTACTTCAAATGGCATTTATCTTGG
AATTGATTGACACCGTGCCTTTTGTAATTGGAATTTTTTATCAATCCTTCCGGAAGCTCTTCGTTCCTGT
TTTTCTGAACTGCTGGCTGGCAAAACGTGCTTTGGAAAGCACGGTTAATGATCTTCATCGAGCTATTCAC
CGGACACAGTCAGCCATGTTCAATCAGGTCCTCATGCTCATCTCCACCATTGTCTGCCTCATTTTCACTT
TCATTTGTGGTGTTGAGCACTTGCAGCGAGCCGGAACAAAACTCACAGTTTTTGACTCTTTCTACTTCTG
CATCGTGACCTTTTCTACAGTGGGGTTTGGAGATGTTGTTCCTGATATTTGGCCATCCAAGTTGCTGGTG
GTTATTATGATACTTGTCACTTTAATGGTCCTGCCAATCCAGTTTGAGGAGTTGGCTTATCTGTGGATGG
AGCGGCAGAAGTCTGGAGGATATTACAGCAGACAGAGAGCAGAAACAGAGAAACACGTGGTGTTGTGTGT
CAGTTCAATCAAAATTGACCTGCTGATGGATTTCCTAAATGAGTTTTATGCCCACCCTAAACTTGAGGAG
CACTATGTCATCATCCTTTGCCCAACTGAGCTGGATGCAGCAGTCAGAAGTGTGCTGCGGATCCCAATGT
GGTCACATAGAGTCATATATCTGCAGGGCTCTGCCCTCAAAGACCAAGACTTGGTCAGAGCAAAACTGGA
TTATGCTGAGGCTTGTTTCATTCTGACTTGTCGCTGTGTGGCTGACCGCAATGCAGCAGATTATCAGACC
ATCCTGCGTGCTTGGGCAGTGAAGGATTTTGCTCCAGGCTGTACTCTTTTTGTTCAGATTCTCAAACCAG
AAAACAAATTTCATGTGAAATTTGCAGATCATATTGTTTGTGAGGAAGAGTTTAAATTTGCCATGCTGGC
CATGAACTGCATCTGTCCTGCAACATCTACATTCATCACCCTTCTGGTGCACACCTCACAAGGCCTAGAG
GGCCAGCACTCTCCTGAGGACTGGCACAGAATTTATGGCAAATGCTCAGGAAATGAAGTGTACAGTATAG
TTCTGAACAAAAGCATCTTCTTTTCTGAGTATGAAGGAAACAACTTTGCTTATGCATCATTTAATGCATA
TAATAAGTATGGCATCTGTCTCATTGGAGTCTGTCCTGAGGACACTAAGAGCATTCTGCTGAATCCTGGT
GCTCAGTATACCATGAATGCCATGGACACGTGCTTCTATATCAGTCTCACCAAGGAGGAAAACTCCTATG
TTAAGCAGAGAGAGTGTAGAAACGACAGCAAGACTCAACCGCCAATGAGGAGTGCCATTACAAGACCAGG
GACCATGGCCATAGATATACAGGAAATAAGCATTCCATCCACTTTAGGCCCATCGCTCTCAACTGGAGCT
AATACATCTGAGAGAAGACAACCAATCATTATTCCTGTTCTAGAACTGCCTGATTCACCTTCTTTTCAGG
CTAGCAAGCTACTGAGTGGTCAGTCAAAGAGTCACATAAATGGAGAAGAAAGCAATGATGGCTACTTTAT
AGGATATCCTCCAAATTTACCCTACATTGGAAGCTCGACAATCCTTTGCCATTTACGAAAAAAGAAAATG
CCCACATGTTGTATGCATCTGGAAAAGTTTTTGTCCAAGACCTGCAACCACAAAGACGATGAAGATGCAA
AAGTGTATAGTTTGAAGAGTAAGCTGGTCATTGTCTCTGTTGAGACAGCAGGAAACAGCCTGTACAACTT
CATCCTCCCATTACGAGCCTCGTACAGACCACAGAATGAACTGTGGCCCATTGTGCTGCTCTTGGAGCAT
GTACCGGATGAAGAATTTCTTGAGACGATCAGTTGGTTTCCAATGATTTACTACTTGCTTGGATCAATCG
ACAGCCTGGATGACCTGTTGCGTTGTGGCGTTTCTTTTGCTGCCAGCATGGTGGTTGTGGATAAGGAAAG
CACCATGACTGCTAAGGAGGACTACATGGCGGATGCAAAAACCATAGTTAATGTTCAGACTCTGTTCAGG
TTGTTCTCTGGTCTGAACATCATCACTGAGTTAACTCACTCTGCTAACATGAGATTCATGCAGTTCAGCA
CAAAGGACTGTCATTCCCTGGCATTCTCCAAACTAGCAAAGAAAGAAAGAGAAAAAGGCTCAAACCTGTC
CTTCATATTTCACCTTCCGTTTGCTGCTGGTAGGGTTTTCAGCATCAGCATGCTAGACACACTCCTCTAC
CAGTCTTTTGTTAAAGATTATATGATAACAATCACCAGGCTCCTGCTGGGGTTGGAAACTACACCACAGT
CTGGTTTCCTGTGTGCTATGAGCATCACCGAGGAGGACCTATGCATTGAGACATATGGCAGGCTGTACCA
AAGGCTTTCCTCCACTGTAGGAGATATTCCCATCGGCATCTACAGGACCAAGTCTCAAACAGTTGAATCC
CCTGAGACTCCACAATTCCAAATGTCAGACAAGGCATCTGTGTTTGATGAGGGCGGAGACCTAGATGAGC
AACATCAGAATCTTCAATGCGAAATACCAGACAGTCAATTGCAGACACAGTCTCTGCGTCGGAGAAGCAT
GCAGTGGGCTTCCAGTCTCCTTGGGCCATGGCACACTGAGCGTGAGGCAGACAGATTGAGTCAGCATCGG
GGTGTCCTGCTTTCATGCTCTGAGAGACTGGAGGTCACAGAGCTGGTCAAGAAACGCATGAAAAACCTGG
GCCTATCCACTCTGGGATTTGATGAACAGACCAATATCAAGAACAGCCACGCTTACATCTTAATCAACCC
ATCTTCTGATACAAAACTGGAGCTCAATGACATTGTACATAATCCGTAAAGATACTCTATCTTCCAAGCT
GGACAATAACTAAAAGGGTGGGCGCGCCGACCCAGCTTTCTTGTACAAAGTTGGCATTATAAGAAAGCAT
TGCTTATCAATTTGTTGCAACGAACAGGTCACTATCAGTCAAAATAAAATCATTATTTGCCATCCAGCTG
ATATCCCCTATAGTGAGTCGTATTACATGGTCATAGCTGTTTCCTGGCAGCTCTGGCCCGTGTCTCAAAA
TCTCTGATGTTACATTGCACAAGATAAAAATATATCATCATGAACAATAAAACTGTCTGCTTACATAAAC
AGTAATACAAGGGGTGTTATGAGCCATATTCAACGGGAAACGTCGAGGCCGCGATTAAATTCCAACATGG
ATGCTGATTTATATGGGTATAAATGGGCTCGCGATAATGTCGGGCAATCAGGTGCGACAATCTATCGCTT
GTATGGGAAGCCCGATGCGCCAGAGTTGTTTCTGAAACATGGCAAAGGTAGCGTTGCCAATGATGTTACA
GATGAGATGGTCAGACTAAACTGGCTGACGGAATTTATGCCTCTTCCGACCATCAAGCATTTTATCCGTA
CTCCTGATGATGCATGGTTACTCACCACTGCGATCCCCGGAAAAACAGCATTCCAGGTATTAGAAGAATA
TCCTGATTCAGGTGAAAATATTGTTGATGCGCTGGCAGTGTTCCTGCGCCGGTTGCATTCGATTCCTGTT
TGTAATTGTCCTTTTAACAGCGATCGCGTATTTCGTCTCGCTCAGGCGCAATCACGAATGAATAACGGTT
TGGTTGATGCGAGTGATTTTGATGACGAGCGTAATGGCTGGCCTGTTGAACAAGTCTGGAAAGAAATGCA
TAAACTTTTGCCATTCTCACCGGATTCAGTCGTCACTCATGGTGATTTCTCACTTGATAACCTTATTTTT
GACGAGGGGAAATTAATAGGTTGTATTGATGTTGGACGAGTCGGAATCGCAGACCGATACCAGGATCTTG
CCATCCTATGGAACTGCCTCGGTGAGTTTTCTCCTTCATTACAGAAACGGCTTTTTCAAAAATATGGTAT
TGATAATCCTGATATGAATAAATTGCAGTTTCATTTGATGCTCGATGAGTTTTTCTAATCAGAATTGGTT
AATTGGTTGTAACACTGGCAGAGCATTACGCTGACTTGACGGGACGGCGCAAGCTCATGACCAAAATCCC
TTAACGTGAGTTACGCGTCGTTCCACTGAGCGTCAGACCCCGTAGAAAAGATCAAAGGATCTTCTTGAGA
TCCTTTTTTTCTGCGCGTAATCTGCTGCTTGCAAACAAAAAAACCACCGCTACCAGCGGTGGTTTGTTTG
CCGGATCAAGAGCTACCAACTCTTTTTCCGAAGGTAACTGGCTTCAGCAGAGCGCAGATACCAAATACTG
TTCTTCTAGTGTAGCCGTAGTTAGGCCACCACTTCAAGAACTCTGTAGCACCGCCTACATACCTCGCTCT
GCTAATCCTGTTACCAGTGGCTGCTGCCAGTGGCGATAAGTCGTGTCTTACCGGGTTGGACTCAAGACGA
TAGTTACCGGATAAGGCGCAGCGGTCGGGCTGAACGGGGGGTTCGTGCACACAGCCCAGCTTGGAGCGAA
CGACCTACACCGAACTGAGATACCTACAGCGTGAGCTATGAGAAAGCGCCACGCTTCCCGAAGGGAGAAA
GGCGGACAGGTATCCGGTAAGCGGCAGGGTCGGAACAGGAGAGCGCACGAGGGAGCTTCCAGGGGGAAAC
GCCTGGTATCTTTATAGTCCTGTCGGGTTTCGCCACCTCTGACTTGAGCGTCGATTTTTGTGATGCTCGT
CAGGGGGGCGGAGCCTATGGAAAAACGCCAGCAACGCGGCCTTTTTACGGTTCCTGGCCTTTTGCTGGCC
TTTTGCTCACATGTTCTTTCCTGCGTTATCCCCTGATTCTGTGGATAACCGTATTACCGCCTTTGAGTGA
GCTGATACCGCTCGCCGCAGCCGAACGACCGAGCGCAGCGAGTCAGTGAGCGAGGAAGCGGAAGAGCGCC
CAATACGCA
